>Addgene plasmid #20409 | pKEN GFP mut2 | addgene full sequence | sequence record 333378 | Addgene Partial NGS Result
GTTCTTTCCTGTACATAACCTTCGGGCATGGCACTCTTGAAAAAGTCATGCTGTTTCATATGATCTGGGT
ATCTCGCAAAGCATTGAAGACCATACGCGAAAGTAGTGACAAGTGTTGGCCATGGAACAGGTAGTTTTCC
AGTAGTGCAAATAAATTTAAGGGTAAGTTTTCCGTATGTTGCATCACCTTCACCCTCTCCACTGACAGAA
AATTTGTGCCCATTAACATCACCATCTAATTCAACAAGAATTGGGACAACTCCAGTGAAAAGTTCTTCTC
CTTTACTCATATGTATATCTCCTTCTTAAATCTAGAGGATCCCCGGGTACCGAGCTCGAATTCCACACAT
TATATTGTTATCCGCTCACAATGTCAATTCGCCCTATAGTGAGTCGTATTACAATTCACTGGCCGTCGTT
TTACAACGTCGTGACTGGGAAAACCCTGGCGTTACCCAACTTAATCGCCTTGCAGCACATCCCCCTTTCG
CCAGCTGGCGTAATAGCGAAGAGGCCCGCACCGATCGCCCTTCCCAACAGTTGCGCAGCCTGAATGGCGA
ATGG
[124 nt withheld, positions 565-688]
C
[91 nt withheld, positions 690-780]
A
[49 nt withheld, positions 782-830]
CCTTTGACGTTGGAGTCCACGTTCTTT
[37 nt withheld, positions 858-894]
ACCCTATCTCGGTCTATTCTTTTGATTTATAAGGGATTTTGCCGATTTCGGCCTATTGGTTAAAAAATGA
GCTGATTTAACAAAAATTTAACGCGAATTTTAACAAAATATTAACGCTTACAATTTCCTGATGCGGTATT
TTCTCCTTACGCATCTGTGCGGTATTTCACACCGCATATGGTGCACTCTCAGTACAATCTGCTCTGATGC
CGCATAGTTAAGCCAGCCCCGACACCCGCCAACACCCGCTGACGCGCCCTGACGGGCTTGTCTGCTCCCG
GCATCCGCTTACAGACAAGCTGTGACCGTCTCCGGGAGCTGCATGTGTCAGAGGTTTTCACCGTCATCAC
CGAAACGCGCGAGACGAAAGGGCCTCGTGATACGCCTATTTTTATAGGTTAATGTCATGATAATAATGGT
TTCTTAGACGTCAGGTGGCACTTTTCGGGGAAATGTGCGCGGAACCCCTATTTGTTTATTTTTCTAAATA
CATTCAAATATGTATCCGCTCATGAGACAATAACCCTGATAAATGCTTCAATAATATTGAAAAAGGAAGA
GTATGAGTATTCAACATTTCCGTGTCGCCCTTATTCCCTTTTTTGCGGCATTTTGCCTTCCTGTTTTTGC
TCACCCAGAAACGCTGGTGAAAGTAAAAGATGCTGAAGATCAGTTGGGTGCACGAGTGGGTTACATCGAA
CTGGATCTCAACAGCGGTAAGATCCTTGAGAGTTTTCGCCCCGAAGAACGTTTTCCAATGATGAGCACTT
TTAAAGTTCTGCTATGTGGCGCGGTATTATCCCGTATTGACGCCGGGCAAGAGCAACTCGGTCGCCGCAT
ACACTATTCTCAGAATGACTTGGTTGAGTACTCACCAGTCACAGAAAAGCATCTTACGGATGGCATGACA
GTAAGAGAATTATGCAGTGCTGCCATAACCATGAGTGATAACACTGCGGCCAACTTACTTCTGACAACGA
TCGGAGGACCGAAGGAGCTAACCGCTTTTTTGCACAACATGGGGGATCATGTAACTCGCCTTGATCGTTG
GGAACCGGAGCTGAATGAAGCCATACCAAACGACGAGCGTGACACCACGATGCCTGTAGCAATGGCAACA
ACGTTGCGCAAACTATTAACTGGCGAACTACTTACTCTAGCTTCCCGGCAACAATTAATAGACTGGATGG
AGGCGGATAAAGTTGCAGGACCACTTCTGCGCTCGGCCCTTCCGGCTGGCTGGTTTATTGCTGATAAATC
TGGAGCCGGTGAGCGTGGGTCTCGCGGTATCATTGCAGCACTGGGGCCAGATGGTAAGCCCTCCCGTATC
GTAGTTATCTACACGACGGGGAGTCAGGCAACTATGGATGAACGAAATAGACAGATCGCTGAGATAGGTG
CCTCACTGATTAAGCATTGGTAACTGTCAGACCAAGTTTACTCATATATACTTTAGATTGATTTAAAACT
TCATTTTTAATTTAAAAGGATCTAGGTGAAGATCCTTTTTGATAATCTCATGACCAAAATCCCTTAACGT
GAGTTTTCGTTCCACTGAGCGTCAGACCCCGTAGAAAAGATCAAAGGATCTTCTTGAGATCCTTTTTTTC
TGCGCGTAATCTGCTGCTTGCAAACAAAAAAACCACCGCTACCAGCGGTGGTTTGTTTGCCGGATCAAGA
GCTACCAACTCTTTTTCCGAAGGTAACTGGCTTCAGCAGAGCGCAGATACCAAATACTGTTCTTCTAGTG
TAGCCGTAGTTAGGCCACCACTTCAAGAACTCTGTAGCACCGCCTACATACCTCGCTCTGCTAATCCTGT
TACCAGTGGCTGCTGCCAGTGGCGATAAGTCGTGTCTTACCGGGTTGGACTCAAGACGATAGTTACCGGA
TAAGGCGCAGCGGTCGGGCTGAACGGGGGGTTCGTGCACACAGCCCAGCTTGGAGCGAACGACCTACACC
GAACTGAGATACCTACAGCGTGAGCTATGAGAAAGCGCCACGCTTCCCGAAGGGAGAAAGGCGGACAGGT
ATCCGGTAAGCGGCAGGGTCGGAACAGGAGAGCGCACGAGGGAGCTTCCAGGGGGAAACGCCTGGTATCT
TTATAGTCCTGTCGGGTTTCGCCACCTCTGACTTGAGCGTCGATTTTTGTGATGCTCGTCAGGGGGGCGG
AGCCTATGGAAAAACGCCAGCAACGCGGCCTTTTTACGGTTCCTGGCCTTTTGCTGGCCTTTTGCTCACA
TGTTCTTTCCTGCGTTATCCCCTGATTCTGTGGATAACCGTATTACCGCCTTTGAGTGAGCTGATACCGC
TCGCCGCAGCCGAACGACCGAGCGCAGCGAGTCAGTGAGCGAGGAAGCGGAAGAGCGCCCAATACGCAAA
CCGCCTCTCCCCGCGCGTTGGCCGATTCATTAATGCAGTTATTGAAGCATTTATCAGGGTTATTGTCTCA
TGAGCGGATACATATTTGAATGTATTTAGAAAAATAAACAAAAGAGTTTGTAGAAACGCAAAAAGGCCAT
CCGTCAGGATGGCCTTCTGCTTAATTTGATGCCTGGCAGTTTATGGCGGGCGTCCTGCCCGCCACCCTCC
GGGCCGTTGCTTCGCAACGTTCAAATCCGCTCCCGGCGGATTTGTCCTACTCAGGAGAGCGTTCACCGAC
AAACAACAGATAAAACGAAAGGCCCAGTCTTTCGACTGAGCCTTTCGTTTTATTTGATGCCTGGCAGTTC
CCTACTCTCGCATGGGGAGACCCCACACTACCATCGGCGCTACGGCGTTTCACTTCTGAGTTCGGCATGG
GGTCAGGTGGGACCACCGCGCTACTGCCGCCAGGCAAATTCTGTTTTATCAGACCGCTTCTGCGTTCTGA
TTTAATCTGTATCAGGCTGAAAATCTTCTCTCATCCGCCAAAACAGCCAAGCTTGCATGCCTGCAGGTCT
GGACATTTATTTGTATAGTTCATCCATGCCATGTGTAATCCCAGCAGCTGTTACAAACTCAAGAAGGACC
ATGTGGTCTCTCTTTTCGTTGGGATCTTTCGAAAGGGCAGATTGTGTGGACAGGTAATGGTTGTCTGGTA
AAAGGACAGGGCCATCGCCAATTGGAGTATTTTGTTGATAATGGTCTGCTAGTTGAACGCTTCCATCTTC
AATGTTGTGTCTAATTTTGAAGTTAACTTTGATTCCATTCTTTTGTTTGTCTGCCATGATGTATACATTG
TGTGAGTTATAGTTGTATTCCAATTTGTGTCCAAGAATGTTTCCATCTTCTTTAAAATCAATACCTTTTA
ACTCGATTCTATTAACAAGGGTATCACCTTCAAACTTGACTTCAGCACGTGTCTTGTAGTTCCCGTCATC
TTTGAAAAATATAGTTCTTTCCTGTACATAACCTTCGGGCATGGCACTCTTGAAAAAGTCATGCTGTTTC
ATATGATCTGGGTATCTCGCAAAGCATTGAAGACCATACGCGAAAGTAGTGACAAGTGTTGGCCATGGAA
CAGGTAGTTTTCCAGTAGTGCAAATAAATTTAAGGGTAAGTTTTCCGTATGTTGCATCACCTTCACCCTC
TCCACTGACAGAAAATTTGTGCCCATTAACATCACCATCTAATTCAACAAGAATTGGGACAACTCCAGTG
AAAAGTTCTTCTCCTTTACTCATATGTATATCTCCTTCTTAAATCTAGAGGATCCCCGGGTACCGAGCTC
TGAGAGATCCCCTCATAATTTCCCCAAAGCGTAACCATGTGTGAATAAATTTTGAGCTAGTAGGGTTGCA
GCCACGAGTAAGTCTTCCCTTGTTATTGTGTAGCCAGAATGCCGCAAAACTTCCATGCCTAAGCGAACTG
TTGAGAGTACGTTTCGATTTCTGACTGTGTTAGCCTGGAAGTGCTTGTCCCAACCTTGTTTCTGAGCATG
AACGCCCGCAAGCCAACATGTTAGTTGAAGCATCAGGGCGATTAGCAGCATGATATCAAAACGCTCTGAG
CTGCTCGTTCGGCTATGGCGTAGGCCTAGTCCGTAGGCAGGACTTTTCAAGTCTCGGAAGGTTTCTTCAA
TCTGCATTCGCTTCGAATAGATATTAACAAGTTGTTTGGGTGTTCGAATTTCAACAGGTAAGTTAGTTGC
TAGAACCCATGGCTCCTTTGCCGACGCTGAGTAGATTTTAGGTGACGGGTGGTGACAATGAGTCCGTGTC
GAGCGCTGATTTTTTCGGCCTTTAGAGCGAGATTTATACAATAGAATTTGGCATGAGATTGGATTGCTTT
TAGTCAGCCTCTTATAGCCTAAAGTCTTTGAGTGACTAGATGACATATCATGTAAGTTGCTGATAGGTTT
CCAGTTTTCCGCTCCTAGGTCTGCATATTGTACTTTTCCTCTTACTCGACTTAACCAGTACCAACCCAGC
TTCTCAACGGATTTATACCATGGCACTTTAAAGCCAGCATCACTGACAATGAGCGGTGTGGTGTTACTCG
GTAGAATGCTCGCAAGGTCGGCTAGAAATTGGTCATGAGCTTTCTTTGAACATTGCTCTGAAAGCGGGAA
CGCTTTCTCATAAAGAGTAACAGAACGACCGTGTAGTGCGACTGAAGCTCGCAATACCATAAGTCGTTTT
TGCTCACGAATATCAGACCAGTCAACAAGTACAATGGGCATCGTATTGCCCGAACAGATAAAGCTAGCAT
GCCAACGGTATACAGCGAGTCGCTCTTTGTGGAGGTGACGATTACCTAACAATCGGTCGATTCGTTTGAT
GTTATGTTTTGTTCTCGCTTTGGTTGGCAGGTTACGGCCAAGTTCGGTAAGAGTGAGAGTTTTACAGTCA
AGTAATGCGTGGCAAGCCAACGTTAAGCTGTTGAGTCGTTTTAAGTGTAATTCGGGGCAGAATTGGTAAA
GAGAGTCGTGTAAAATATCGAGTTCGCACATCTTGTTGTCTGATTATTGATTTTTCGCGAAACCATTTGA
TCATATGACAAGATGTGTATCCACCTTAACTTAATGATTTTTACCAAAATCATTAGGGGATTCATCAGTA
CCGAGCTCGAATTCCACACATTATATTGTTATCCGCTCACAATGTCAATTCGCCCTATAGTGAGTCGTAT
TACAATTCACTGGCCGTCGTTTTACAACGTCGTGACTGGGAAAACCCTGGCGTTACCCAACTTAATCGCC
TTGCAGCACATCCCCCTTTCGCCAGCTGGCGTAATAGCGAAGAGGCCCGCACCGATCGCCCTTCCCAACA
GTTGCGCAGCCTGAATGGCGAATGG
[34 nt withheld, positions 6170-6203]
Features (pLannotate 1.2.2; 25 found; start..end, strand, type, name):
    311..343     -  misc_feature   MCS (fragment): pUC18/19 multiple cloning site
    355..371     -  protein_bind   lac operator: The lac repressor binds to the lac operator to inhibit transcription in E. coli. This inhibition can be relieved by adding lactose or isopropyl-β-D-thiogalactopyranoside (IPTG). lac repressor encoded by lacI
    383..401     -  promoter       T7 promoter: promoter for bacteriophage T7 RNA polymerase
    404..561     +  CDS            lacZα (fragment): LacZα fragment of β-galactosidase; lacZ fragment
    565..993     +  rep_origin     f1 ori (sequence partly withheld): f1 bacteriophage origin of replication; arrow indicates direction of (+) strand synthesis
   1021..1120    -  misc_feature   bom (fragment): basis of mobility region from pBR322
   1222..1257    -  CDS            rop (fragment): Rop protein, which maintains plasmids at low copy number; rop
   1352..1456    +  promoter       AmpR promoter: bla
   1457..2317    +  CDS            AmpR: β-lactamase; bla; confers resistance to ampicillin, carbenicillin, and related antibiotics
   2488..3076    +  rep_origin     ori: high-copy-number ColE1/pMB1/pBR322/pUC origin of replication
   3259..3312    +  CDS            lacI (fragment): lac repressor; lacI; The lac repressor binds to the lac operator to inhibit transcription in E. coli. This inhibition can be relieved by adding lactose or isopropyl-β-D-thiogalactopyranoside (IPTG).
   3313..3386    -  promoter       AmpR promoter (fragment): bla
   3405..3432    -  terminator     rrnB T2 terminator: transcription terminator T2 from the E. coli rrnB gene
   3524..3610    -  terminator     rrnB T1 terminator: Escherichia coli rrnB; transcription terminator T1 from the E. coli rrnB gene
   3612..3727    -  ncRNA          5S rRNA: Accession: RF00001 - 5S ribosomal RNA
   3813..3833    -  misc_feature   MCS (fragment): pUC18/19 multiple cloning site
   3844..4557    -  CDS            GFPmut2: GFPmut2 is a basic (constitutively fluorescent) green fluorescent protein published in 1996, derived from Aequorea victoria. It is reported to be a very rapidly-maturing weak dimer.
   4578..4604    -  misc_feature   MCS (fragment): pUC18/19 multiple cloning site
   5817..5886    +  ncRNA          RNA-OUT: Accession: RF00240 - RNA-OUT
   5932..5948    -  misc_feature   MCS (fragment): pUC18/19 multiple cloning site
   5960..5976    -  protein_bind   lac operator: The lac repressor binds to the lac operator to inhibit transcription in E. coli. This inhibition can be relieved by adding lactose or isopropyl-β-D-thiogalactopyranoside (IPTG). lac repressor encoded by lacI
   5988..6006    -  promoter       T7 promoter: promoter for bacteriophage T7 RNA polymerase
   6009..6166    +  CDS            lacZα (fragment): LacZα fragment of β-galactosidase; lacZ fragment
   6170..6203    +  rep_origin     f1 ori (fragment) (sequence withheld): f1 bacteriophage origin of replication; arrow indicates direction of (+) strand synthesis
   6203..290     -  CDS            GFPmut2 (fragment) (across the origin) (sequence partly withheld): GFPmut2 is a basic (constitutively fluorescent) green fluorescent protein published in 1996, derived from Aequorea victoria. It is reported to be a very rapidly-maturing weak dimer.
