[The description below was written by a language model from this plasmid's Addgene catalogue record and pLannotate feature annotations shown in this document.]
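Description:
pKEN GFP mut2 is a high-copy bacterial expression plasmid carrying the FACS-optimized GFPmut2 variant of Aequorea victoria green fluorescent protein, which bears the substitutions S65A, V68L and S72A. The roughly 716 bp coding sequence sits in the polylinker of the approximately 3.5 kb pKEN backbone as an XbaI–PstI fragment. An XbaI site was engineered just upstream of the gene, and an NdeI site at the start codon offers an alternative cloning junction. According to the depositor, expression is driven by an IPTG-inducible promoter in pKEN. The feature table does not name that promoter, although it shows lac operator elements next to a T7 promoter, and rrnB T1 and T2 terminators with a 5S rRNA segment downstream of GFP. Propagation in E. coli relies on a ColE1/pUC-type origin with ampicillin selection through β-lactamase, and an f1 origin is also present. Only a short lacI fragment is annotated, which fits the depositor's remark that expression is leaky: GFP overproduction makes cells osmosensitive, and a host that strongly overproduces lac repressor is suggested to silence it.

The annotated sequence is a partial NGS assembly of about 6.2 kb, considerably longer than the roughly 4.2 kb implied by the backbone and insert sizes. It contains duplicated blocks (T7 promoter, lac operator, lacZα fragment, f1 ori and a second partial GFPmut2 spanning the origin) as well as an RNA-OUT element. These features may be assembly artefacts, so the table should not be taken as the definitive map. The depositor considers mut2 probably the best of the mutant series for bacterial expression, and the plasmid serves as a source of bright GFP for fluorescence and flow cytometry work in bacteria.
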