Addgene plasmid #20409: pKEN GFP mut2
Depositing lab: Stanley Falkow & Raphael Valdivia. Depositing organization: Stanford University. Publication: FACS-optimized mutants of the green fluorescent protein (GFP). Cormack BP, Valdivia RH, Falkow S. Gene. 1996 . 173(1 Spec No):33-8. 10.1016/0378-1119(95)00685-0 PubMed 8707053.
Backbone
  Vector backbone: pKEN
  Backbone manufacturer: Ezaz-Nikpay et al, 1994 Protein Science
  Backbone size w/o insert (bp): 3531
  Vector type: Bacterial Expression
Growth in bacteria
  Bacterial resistance: Ampicillin, 100 μg/mL
  Growth temperature: 37°C
  Growth strain: DH5alpha
  Copy number: High Copy
Gene/Insert
  Gene/Insert name: GFP
  Species: Aequorea victoria
  Insert size (bp): 716
  Mutation: S65A V68L S72A
  Cloning method: Restriction Enzyme; 5′ cloning site XbaI (not destroyed); 3′ cloning site PstI (not destroyed)
  Sequencing primers: 5′ T7; 3′ T3
Terms and licenses: Academic/Nonprofit Terms; Industry Terms: Not Available to Industry
Depositor comments: An XbaI site was introduced at the beginning of GFP, see attached map for more details. The protein is expressed from IPTG inducible promoter in pKEN vector. GFP is cloned as XbaI-PstI fragment into the polylinker; there is also NdeI site at the AUG that can be used. Mut 2 is probably best for expression in bacteria. Overexpression of GFP renders the cells osmosensitive. In the absence of IPTG, DH12 carrying the enclosed plasmids will lyse in LB. We recommend growing this plasmid in low salt LB (<5g/L NaCl); alternatively use E.coli strain that grossly overproduces lacI and totally shuts expression down.
How to cite: pKEN GFP mut2 was a gift from Stanley Falkow & Raphael Valdivia (Addgene plasmid # 20409 ; http://n2t.net/addgene:20409 ; RRID:Addgene_20409)
