>Addgene plasmid #20409 | pKEN GFP mut2 | addgene partial sequence | sequence record 26494 | 20409 with T7
ATAATGNGTGGAANTCGAGCTCGGTACCCGGGGANCCTCTAGATTTAAGAAGGAGATATACATATGAGTA
AAGGAGAAGAACTTTTCACTGGAGTTGTCCCAATTCTTGTTGAATTAGATGGTGATGTTAATGGGCACAA
ATTTTCTGTCAGTGGAGAGGGTGAAGGTGATGCAACATACGGAAAACTTACCCTTAAATTTATTTGCACT
ACTGGAAAACTACCTGTTCCATGGCCAACACTTGTCACTACTTTCGCGTATGGTCTTCAATGCTTTGCGA
GATACCCAGATCATATGAAACAGCATGACTTTTTCAAGAGTGCCATGCCCGAAGGTTATGTACAGGAAAG
AACTATATTTTTCAAAGATGACGGGAACTACAAGACACGTGCTGAAGTCAAGTTTGAAGGTGATACCCTT
GTTAATAGAATCGAGTTAAAAGGTATTGATTTTAAAGAAGATGGAAACATTCTTGGACACAAATTGGAAT
ACAACTATAACTCACACAATGTATACATCATGGCAGACAAACAAAAGAATGGAATCAAAGTTAACTTCAA
AATTAGACACAACATTGAAGATGGAAGCGTTCAACTAGCAGACCATTATCAACAAAATACTCCAATTGGC
GATGGCCCTGTCCTTTTACCAGACAACCATTACCTGTCCACACAATCTGCCCTTTCGAAAGATCCCAACG
AAAAGAGAGACCACATGGTCCTTCTTGAGTTTGTAACAGCTGCTGGGATTACACATGGCATGGATGAACT
ATACAAATAAATGTCCAGACCTGCAGGCATGCAAGCTTGGCTGTTTTGGCGGATGAGAGAANANTTTCAG
CCTGATACAGATTAAATCANAACGCANAANCGGTCTGATAAAACANAATTTGCCTGGCGGCAGTAGCGCG
GTGGNC
